>Addgene plasmid #24694 | pCS2 xenopus Frzb-1 | addgene partial sequence | sequence record 30683 | 24694 with SP6
GACCCCGGGCTGCAGGGGAGAACAAGGGACACTTTCACACAGGACTCCTGGCAGAGGTGAATGGTTAGCC
CTATGGATTTGGTTTGTTGATTTTGACACATGATTGATTGCTTTCAGATAGGATTGAAGGACTTGGATTT
TTATCTAATTCTGCACTTTTAAATTAAGTAATTGTTCATTTTGTATTGGATAGGACTAAAGGTAAACTTA
ACTCCTTGCTTTTGACTTGCCCATAAACTATAAGGTGGGGTGAGTTGTAGTTGCTTTTACATGTGCCCAG
ATCTTCCCTGTAAACCCAGACGACCTGTATTCCCCCCAAAGTAAGCCTACACATACAGGTTGGGCAGAAT
AACAATGTCTCCAACAAGGAAATTGGACTCATTCCTGCTACTGGTCATACCTGGACTGGTGCTTCTCTTA
TTACCCAATGCTTACTGTGCTTCGTGTGAGCCTGTGCGGATTCCCATGTGCAAATCTATGCCATGGAACA
TGACCAAGATGCCCAACCATCTCCACCACAGCACTCAAGCCAATGCTATCCTGGCAATTGAACAGTTTGA
AGGTTTGCTGACCACTGAATGTAGCCAGGACCTTTTGTTCTTTCTGTGTGCCATGTATGCCCCCATTTGT
ACCATCGATTTCCAGCATGAACCAATTAAGCCTTGCAAGTCCGTGTGCGAAAGGGCCAGGGCCGGTTGTG
AGCCCATTCTCATAAAGT
