[The description below was written by a language model from this plasmid's Addgene catalogue record.]
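Description:
pCS2 xenopus Frzb-1 carries the Xenopus laevis Frzb-1 gene (also known as frzb, Sfrp3 or frezzled) in the pCS2 backbone, which is about 4.1 kb without the insert. It is catalogued as a mammalian expression vector. The plasmid is propagated in E. coli as a high-copy plasmid under ampicillin selection. The insert was placed by restriction enzyme cloning, but the record does not give the cloning sites, the insert size, or any epitope tag or fusion partner. No feature table is provided, so the promoter driving expression in eukaryotic cells and the other backbone elements are not explicitly stated.

The record does show that the insert is flanked by phage RNA polymerase promoters, which make the plasmid a template for in vitro transcription. According to the depositor comments, cutting with NotI and transcribing with SP6 gives sense RNA, while cutting with HindIII and transcribing with T7 gives antisense RNA. SP6 and T3 primer sites are listed for sequencing across the insert from the 5′ and 3′ ends. Sense transcripts of this kind are generally used as synthetic mRNA for microinjection into frog embryos, and antisense transcripts as probes for in situ hybridisation. The record itself does not spell out these uses. Frzb-1 is a secreted Wnt antagonist, and the associated publication describes a screen for secreted proteins in Xenopus embryos that distinguished the activities of Frzb-1 and the related antagonist Crescent. This is consistent with use of the construct in gain-of-function and expression studies of Wnt signalling in early development.
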