Addgene plasmid #24694: pCS2 xenopus Frzb-1
Depositing lab: Edward De Robertis. Depositing organization: University of California, Los Angeles (UCLA). Publication: A direct screen for secreted proteins in Xenopus embryos identifies distinct activities for the Wnt antagonists Crescent and Frzb-1. Pera EM, De Robertis EM. Mech Dev. 2000 Sep . 96(2):183-95. 10.1016/S0925-4773(00)00394-4 PubMed 10960783.
Backbone
  Vector backbone: pCS2
  Backbone size w/o insert (bp): 4100
  Vector type: Mammalian Expression
Growth in bacteria
  Bacterial resistance: Ampicillin, 100 μg/mL
  Growth temperature: 37°C
  Growth strain: DH5alpha
  Copy number: High Copy
Gene/Insert
  Gene/Insert name: Frzb-1
  Species: X. laevis (frog)
  Entrez Gene: frzb-1 (a.k.a. frzb, Sfrp3, frezzled)
  Cloning method: Restriction Enzyme
  Sequencing primers: 5′ SP6; 3′ T3
Terms and licenses: Academic/Nonprofit Terms; Industry Terms: Not Available to Industry
Depositor comments: For antisense linearize with HindIII, transcribe with T7 For sense linearize with NotI, transcribe with SP6
How to cite: pCS2 xenopus Frzb-1 was a gift from Edward De Robertis (Addgene plasmid # 24694 ; http://n2t.net/addgene:24694 ; RRID:Addgene_24694)
